Addgene plasmid #66125: pHSG-PCNA1
Purpose: S. solfataricus PCNA1
Depositing lab: Teruyuki Nagamune. Depositing organization: The University of Tokyo. Publication: Molecular assembly of P450 with ferredoxin and ferredoxin reductase by fusion to PCNA. Hirakawa H, Nagamune T. Chembiochem. 2010 Jul 26;11(11):1517-20. doi: 10.1002/cbic.201000226. PubMed 20607777.
Backbone
  Vector backbone: pHSG398
  Backbone manufacturer: TaKaRa
  Backbone size w/o insert (bp): 2206
  Total vector size (bp): 2970
  Vector type: Cloning vector
Growth in bacteria
  Bacterial resistance: Chloramphenicol, 25 μg/mL
  Growth temperature: 37°C
  Growth strain: DH5alpha
  Copy number: High Copy
Gene/Insert
  Gene/Insert name: DNA polymerase sliding clamp 1 (alt name: PCNA1)
  Species: Sulfolobus solfataricus P2
  Insert size (bp): 764
  GenBank ID: NP_341936
  Entrez Gene: SSO_RS01995 (a.k.a. SSO_RS01995, SSO0397)
  Cloning method: Restriction Enzyme; 5′ cloning site EcoRI (not destroyed); 3′ cloning site BamHI (not destroyed)
  Sequencing primers: 5′ M13 Reverse; 3′ M13 (-40)
Terms and licenses: Academic/Nonprofit Terms; Industry Terms: Not Available to Industry
Depositor comments: We cloned the PCNA1 gene from the cell suspension of S. solfataricus P2 strain (ATCC35092).
How to cite: pHSG-PCNA1 was a gift from Teruyuki Nagamune (Addgene plasmid # 66125 ; http://n2t.net/addgene:66125 ; RRID:Addgene_66125)
