[The description below was written by a language model from this plasmid's Addgene catalogue record and pLannotate feature annotations shown in this document.]
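Description:
pHSG-PCNA1 is a small bacterial cloning plasmid of 2,970 bp built on the pHSG398 backbone, a pUC-style vector that carries chloramphenicol rather than ampicillin resistance. It is maintained in E. coli through a high-copy ColE1/pUC-type origin of replication. Selection relies on the cat gene encoding chloramphenicol acetyltransferase, expressed from its own cat promoter. The rest of the backbone is the familiar lac cloning region: a residual lacI fragment, a CAP binding site, the lac promoter and lac operator, then the remnants of the pUC18/19 polylinker and a lacZα fragment.

The insert is the gene for DNA polymerase sliding clamp 1 (PCNA1) of Sulfolobus (Saccharolobus) solfataricus P2, amplified by the depositors from a cell suspension of that strain. It was placed between EcoRI and BamHI sites in the polylinker, and both sites are retained. The annotated pcn1 coding sequence of about 750 bp lies downstream of the lac promoter/operator in the same orientation, interrupting the lacZα region. No epitope tags or fusion partners are annotated, and the record classifies the plasmid as a cloning vector rather than an expression construct. M13 primer sites flanking the polylinker allow sequence verification of the insert.

PCNA1 is one of three distinct subunits that assemble into the heterotrimeric sliding clamp of this archaeon, which tethers DNA polymerase and other replication factors to DNA. The associated publication used fusion to PCNA subunits to assemble a P450 with its ferredoxin and ferredoxin reductase partners. The plasmid therefore most plausibly serves as a source of the PCNA1 gene for subcloning into such fusion constructs.
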