Features (pLannotate 1.2.2; 10 found; start..end, strand, type, name):
     90..192     +  promoter       cat promoter: promoter of the E. coli cat gene encoding chloramphenicol acetyltransferase
    193..849     +  CDS            cat: CAT_ECOLX - Experimental evidence at protein level: Swiss-Prot protein existence level 1. This enzyme is an effector of chloramphenicol resistance in bacteria. From Escherichia coli. This protein is used as a marker in many commonly used cloning vectors, such as pACYC184.
    959..1047    +  CDS            lacI (fragment): lac repressor; lacI; The lac repressor binds to the lac operator to inhibit transcription in E. coli. This inhibition can be relieved by adding lactose or isopropyl-β-D-thiogalactopyranoside (IPTG).
   1060..1081    +  protein_bind   CAP binding site: CAP binding activates transcription in the presence of cAMP. E. coli catabolite activator protein
   1096..1126    +  promoter       lac promoter: promoter for the E. coli lac operon
   1134..1150    +  protein_bind   lac operator: The lac repressor binds to the lac operator to inhibit transcription in E. coli. This inhibition can be relieved by adding lactose or isopropyl-β-D-thiogalactopyranoside (IPTG). lac repressor encoded by lacI
   1193..1939    +  CDS            pcn1: PCNA1_SACS2 - Also known as pcnA-like. Experimental evidence at protein level: Swiss-Prot protein existence level 1. One of the sliding clamp subunits that acts as a moving platform for DNA processing. Responsible for tethering the catalytic subunit of DNA polymerase to DNA during high-speed replication. Heterotrimer stimulates the Holliday junction resolvase Hjc. DNA polymerase I, DNA ligase and the flap endonuclease may be constitutively associated with the PCNA heterotrimer forming a scanning complex able to couple DNA synthesis and Okazaki fragment maturation. From Saccharolobus solfataric
   1948..1983    +  misc_feature   MCS (fragment): pUC18/19 multiple cloning site
   1986..2140    +  CDS            lacZα (fragment): LacZα fragment of β-galactosidase; lacZ fragment
   2329..2917    -  rep_origin     ori: high-copy-number ColE1/pMB1/pBR322/pUC origin of replication
>Addgene plasmid #66125 | pHSG-PCNA1 | depositor full sequence | sequence record 112661 | pHSG-PCNA1 sequence 2970 bps
ACGGAAGATCACTTCGCAGAATAAATAAATCCTGGTGTCCCTGTTGATACCGGGAAGCCCTGGGCCAACT
TTTGGCGAAAATGAGACGTTGATCGGCACGTAAGAGGTTCCAACTTTCACCATAATGAAATAAGATCACT
ACCGGGCGTATTTTTTGAGTTATCGAGATTTTCAGGAGCTAAGGAAGCTAAAATGGAGAAAAAAATCACT
GGATATACCACCGTTGATATATCCCAATGGCATCGTAAAGAACATTTTGAGGCATTTCAGTCAGTTGCTC
AATGTACCTATAACCAGACCGTTCAGCTGGATATTACGGCCTTTTTAAAGACCGTAAAGAAAAATAAGCA
CAAGTTTTATCCGGCCTTTATTCACATTCTTGCCCGCCTGATGAATGCTCATCCGGAATTTCGTATGGCA
ATGAAAGACGGTGAGCTGGTGATATGGGATAGTGTTCACCCTTGTTACACCGTTTTCCATGAGCAAACTG
AAACGTTTTCATCGCTCTGGAGTGAATACCACGACGATTTCCGGCAGTTTCTACACATATATTCGCAAGA
TGTGGCGTGTTACGGTGAAAACCTGGCCTATTTCCCTAAAGGGTTTATTGAGAATATGTTTTTCGTCTCA
GCCAATCCCTGGGTGAGTTTCACCAGTTTTGATTTAAACGTGGCCAATATGGACAACTTCTTCGCCCCCG
TTTTCACCATGGGCAAATATTATACGCAAGGCGACAAGGTGCTGATGCCGCTGGCGATTCAGGTTCATCA
TGCCGTCTGTGATGGCTTCCATGTCGGCAGAATGCTTAATGAATTACAACAGTACTGCGATGAGTGGCAG
GGCGGGGCGTAATTTTTTTAAGGCAGTTATTGGTGCCCTTAAACGCCTGGTGCTACGCCTGAATAAGTGA
TAATAAGCGGATGAATGGCAGAAATTCAGCTTGGCCCAGTGCCAAGCTCCAATACGCAAACCGCCTCTCC
CCGCGCGTTGGCCGATTCATTAATGCAGCTGGCACGACAGGTTTCCCGACTGGAAAGCGGGCAGTGAGCG
CAACGCAATTAATGTGAGTTAGCTCACTCATTAGGCACCCCAGGCTTTACACTTTATGCTTCCGGCTCGT
ATGTTGTGTGGAATTGTGAGCGGATAACAATTTCACACAGGAAACAGCTATGACCATGATTACGAATTCC
ATATGTTTAAGATTGTTTACCCTAATGCAAAAGACTTTTTCTCTTTTATAAATTCCATTACGAACGTTAC
TGATTCCATTATTCTAAATTTCACTGAAGATGGAATATTTTCGAGACATTTGACTGAAGATAAAGTGCTA
ATGGCGATTATGAGAATACCTAAAGATGTTTTAAGCGAATATAGTATTGATAGCCCTACTTCAGTTAAAT
TGGATGTCTCTTCAGTAAAGAAGATTCTTTCAAAAGCCAGCTCAAAGAAAGCTACGATCGAGTTGACAGA
GACTGATAGTGGATTAAAGATTATAATAAGAGATGAGAAGAGTGGGGCGAAAAGTACAATTTATATTAAA
GCAGAGAAAGGTCAAGTTGAACAACTAACTGAACCGAAAGTTAATTTGGCCGTGAATTTCACTACAGATG
AAAGTGTACTTAATGTAATAGCAGCTGACGTAACTTTGGTTGGAGAAGAGATGAGGATTTCAACAGAGGA
GGATAAGATAAAGATAGAGGCTGGTGAGGAGGGGAAAAGATATGTCGCATTTCTTATGAAGGATAAACCC
CTAAAGGAACTTTCTATAGATACATCGGCATCATCTTCTTATAGCGCGGAAATGTTTAAGGATGCTGTAA
AAGGTCTAAGAGGTTTTTCGGCCCCAACAATGGTAAGCTTTGGAGAAAATCTCCCTATGAAAATTGACGT
AGAAGCAGTAAGTGGGGGTCACATGATCTTTTGGATAGCGCCAAGGTTATGAAGAGCGGATCCTCTAGAG
TCGACCTGCAGGCATGCAAGCTTGGCACTGGCCGTCGTTTTACAACGTCGTGACTGGGAAAACCCTGGCG
TTACCCAACTTAATCGCCTTGCAGCACATCCCCCTTTCGCCAGCTGGCGTAATAGCGAAGAGGCCCGCAC
CGATCGCCCTTCCCAACAGTTGCGCAGCCTGAATGGCGAATGAGCTTCTTCCGCTTCCTCGCTCACTGAC
TCGCTGCGCTCGGTCGTTCGGCTGCGGCGAGCGGTATCAGCTCACTCAAAGGCGGTAATACGGTTATCCA
CAGAATCAGGGGATAACGCAGGAAAGAACATGTGAGCAAAAGGCCAGCAAAAGGCCAGGAACCGTAAAAA
GGCCGCGTTGCTGGCGTTTTTCCATAGGCTCCGCCCCCCTGACGAGCATCACAAAAATCGACGCTCAAGT
CAGAGGTGGCGAAACCCGACAGGACTATAAAGATACCAGGCGTTTCCCCCTGGAAGCTCCCTCGTGCGCT
CTCCTGTTCCGACCCTGCCGCTTACCGGATACCTGTCCGCCTTTCTCCCTTCGGGAAGCGTGGCGCTTTC
TCAATGCTCACGCTGTAGGTATCTCAGTTCGGTGTAGGTCGTTCGCTCCAAGCTGGGCTGTGTGCACGAA
CCCCCCGTTCAGCCCGACCGCTGCGCCTTATCCGGTAACTATCGTCTTGAGTCCAACCCGGTAAGACACG
ACTTATCGCCACTGGCAGCAGCCACTGGTAACAGGATTAGCAGAGCGAGGTATGTAGGCGGTGCTACAGA
GTTCTTGAAGTGGTGGCCTAACTACGGCTACACTAGAAGGACAGTATTTGGTATCTGCGCTCTGCTGAAG
CCAGTTACCTTCGGAAAAAGAGTTGGTAGCTCTTGATCCGGCAAACAAACCACCGCTGGTAGCGGTGGTT
TTTTTGTTTGCAAGCAGCAGATTACGCGCAGAAAAAAAGGATCTCAAGAAGATCCTTTGATCTTTTCTAC
GGGGTCTGACGCTCAGTGGAACTCCGTCGA
