>Addgene plasmid #66125 | pHSG-PCNA1 | addgene partial sequence | sequence record 117907 | M13pUC-Rev 5'-AGCGGATAACAATTTCACACAGG-3'
TTACGAATTCCATATGTTTAAGATTGTTTACCCTAATGCAAAAGACTTTTTCTCTTTTATAAATTCCATT
ACGAACGTTACTGATTCCATTATTCTAAATTTCACTGAAGATGGAATATTTTCGAGACATTTGACTGAAG
ATAAAGTGCTAATGGCGATTATGAGAATACCTAAAGATGTTTTAAGCGAATATAGTATTGATAGCCCTAC
TTCAGTTAAATTGGATGTCTCTTCAGTAAAGAAGATTCTTTCAAAAGCCAGCTCAAAGAAAGCTACGATC
GAGTTGACAGAGACTGATAGTGGATTAAAGATTATAATAAGAGATGAGAAGAGTGGGGCGAAAAGTACAA
TTTATATTAAAGCAGAGAAAGGTCAAGTTGAACAACTAACTGAACCGAAAGTTAATTTGGCCGTGAATTT
CACTACAGATGAAAGTGTACTTAATGTAATAGCAGCTGACGTAACTTTGGTTGGAGAAGAGATGAGGATT
TCAACAGAGGAGGATAAGATAAAGATAGAGGCTGGTGAGGAGGGGAAAAGATATGTCGCATTTCTTATGA
AGGATAAACCCCTAAAGGAACTTTCTATAGATACATCGGCATCATCTTCTTATAGCGCGGAAATGTTTAA
GGATGCTGTAAAAGGTCTAAGAGGTTTTTCGGCCCCAACAATGGTAAGCTTTGGAGAAAATCTCCCTATG
AAAATTGACGTAGAAGCAGTAAGTGGGGGTCACATGATCTTTTGGATAGCGCCAAGGTTATGAAGAGCGG
ATCCTCTAGAGTCGACCTGCAGGCATGCAAGCTTGGCACTGGCCGTCGTTTTACAACGTCGTGACTGGGA
AAACCCTGGCGTTACCCAACTTAATCGCCTTGCAGCACATCCCCCTTTCGCCAGCTGGCGTAATAGCGAA
GAGGCCCGCACCGATCGCCCTTCCCAACAGTTGCGCAGCCTGAATGGCGAATGAGCTTCTTCCGCTTCCT
CGCTCACTGACTCGCTGCGCTCGGTCGTTCGGCTGCGGCGAGCGGTATCAGC
