>Addgene plasmid #66125 | pHSG-PCNA1 | addgene partial sequence | sequence record 117908 | L4440 5'-AGCGAGTCAGTGAGCGAG-3'
TTCAGGCTGCGCAACTGTTGGGAAGGGCGATCGGTGCGGGCCTCTTCGCTATTACGCCAGCTGGCGAAAG
GGGGATGTGCTGCAAGGCGATTAAGTTGGGTAACGCCAGGGTTTTCCCAGTCACGACGTTGTAAAACGAC
GGCCAGTGCCAAGCTTGCATGCCTGCAGGTCGACTCTAGAGGATCCGCTCTTCATAACCTTGGCGCTATC
CAAAAGATCATGTGACCCCCACTTACTGCTTCTACGTCAATTTTCATAGGGAGATTTTCTCCAAAGCTTA
CCATTGTTGGGGCCGAAAAACCTCTTAGACCTTTTACAGCATCCTTAAACATTTCCGCGCTATAAGAAGA
TGATGCCGATGTATCTATAGAAAGTTCCTTTAGGGGTTTATCCTTCATAAGAAATGCGACATATCTTTTC
CCCTCCTCACCAGCCTCTATCTTTATCTTATCCTCCTCTGTTGAAATCCTCATCTCTTCTCCAACCAAAG
TTACGTCAGCTGCTATTACATTAAGTACACTTTCATCTGTAGTGAAATTCACGGCCAAATTAACTTTCGG
TTCAGTTAGTTGTTCAACTTGACCTTTCTCTGCTTTAATATAAATTGTACTTTTCGCCCCACTCTTCTCA
TCTCTTATTATAATCTTTAATCCACTATCAGTCTCTGTCAACTCGATCGTAGCTTTCTTTGAGCTGGCTT
TTGAAAGAATCTTCTTTACTGAAGAGACATCCAATTTAACTGAAGTAGGGCTATCAATACTATATTCGCT
TAAAACATCTTTAGGTATTCTCATAATCGCCATTAGCACTTTATCTTCAGTCAAATGTCTCGAAAATATT
CCATCTTCAGTGAAATTTAGAATAATGGAATCAGTAACGTTCGTAATGGAATTTATAAAAGAGAAAAAGT
CTTTTGCATTAGGGTAAA
